>Addgene plasmid #34512 | KHBD00402 | depositor partial sequence | sequence record 41079 | KHBD00402 sequence 2535 bps
ATGAGCGAGCCTGACCCGCAGGAACTGGGAGCTGAGGTGGTCAGCGGATTGGTGGCGACCAGCGACGACC
GCCTGGAGATGATCAACGCCGAGTACACGAACCTATGCCGGGATCTAAACATGGATCGGCAGACAGAGCT
GCAGGGCTACGAGACGTACTTAGAGGTGTCCCAGAGGTGCTCCATGGAGGGCACAGCCAGCCACTGGATG
TGCTGCGCCATTTACACGGCCTGCCGAAGAACCAGCACACCCACGGTGACTGGCCAGAATGCAGTGGTCA
AGGGTAATTGTGTGTCCTTAAACAATTTGCTGCGCTGCTGCAAGATGAGCATCTACGAGTTCAAGACCAA
AATTAAGCAGTGGTGCGACATGGCCAACCTGCCTCAGGAGTTTGTCAACGAGATTGAGGATCTGGACCGC
AAGTTCAGCATTACATTCATGCTGCACAAGCGTTTCCGCATTATTATGGACATGATCTTCTCGTGCCCGC
CCAACGAGAAGAAGCACTCCAAGTACATTTCTCTGCATGGCAACCACGCCCACGGAAAGTGCTCGTACAT
CAAGCTGGACGACATCTGCTGGCGCCTGTTTCTCTGCGCCAAGAACCAGAAGCCGAGCAACACCGTGGAC
CTGGTGACATCCTACAATCTGATGATTTGCTGCATAGACCTGATATACAACAATGTGCTGGCCGAGAAGC
GCACCGATCTCATCAACCCCAAATTCGAGGGCCTGCCGAGCAACTGGACGGAGCTGGACTTTCGTCACAA
TCCGCACTGCATTTTGTCCAACTTCTGTGACATGACCGAGGAGGCTAAAGCCATGAAGGCCACCACTTTC
CGCCAGATCATGTCGAGCTTCTTTCAGGCTTCGACCATCTACGGCAACAAGGACACTATGTTAGGCCTAT
TGGCTAACGAAAACTTCGAGCGCAACCTAAAGTCCCTCAACATCAGCTACGAGCAGTACGTCCTCAGCGT
CGGCGAATTCGACGAACGCATTCTGAGTGCCTACGATGCGGGGGAACACACTGCCCTCAACGACCAGTCC
CTGCGTCCGCCGGTTACTCCGCTTACCCGCAAGCAAGATCTGCCTGCGCAGCCCGCGATGGCTGGCGATA
AATTTGAGCCCGTCCGCAACGCCACTAACAACGTGAAGCAGCTGAGCGCCTTCGGACGGATCACAGAACC
CACGGACTTTGTCAAGCAAGCTGGCGAAGAGGTAATAGCCAAGCTGCTTAGCATCATCGAGGAGATCGAG
CAGAAATTCCTCGCCAAGTACCCGTCAACGGAGGCGAAGAGTCGCTTCCAACTAGCGAAGTCCTTCTTCT
TCTACCTGCTCGACCAGATCCTGCAGGCGGAAATTCGGAACAAGCCCGACATCGATCTCAAGCGACTGCT
GGTGCAGAAGGTCTCCCTGGTCATCTTTAACATCACGCTGATGGCCTGCTGCGTGGAGCTGGTGCTGGAG
GCCTACAAAACGGAGCTCAAGTTCCCGTGGGTGCTCGACTGTTTCAGTATTAGCGCGTTCGAGTTCCAAA
AGATCATCGAGATCGTGGTGCGGCACGGCTCGCACGAAGGCTGTTTGAACCGGTCGCTGATAAAGCACCT
TAACTCCATCGAGGAGACGTGTCTGGAGCGGCTGGCCTGGGCGAGGAACTCGACCGTCTGGGAAATGATC
GCCTCCGCCCAACTGCCGTTGCCCACGTGGCTCATGGTTAACCTCGACCGCGCCGCCGGCCCCTTGCAGA
TATTCCTGCGCAAGGTGTACCTGCTTGGCTGGTTGCGCATCCAGAAGCTGTGCTCGGAGCTGTCACTGTG
CGAGAAGACGCCCGAGAGCATCTGGCACATCTTTGAGCACTCGATCACCCACGAGACGGAATTGATGAAG
GACCGCCACCTCGATCAAAATATTATGTGTGCAATATATATCTACATAAGAGTAAAGCGAATGGAGGACC
CCAAGTTCAGTGACATTATGCGGGCATATCGCAACCAGCCGCAGGCGGTGAACAGCGTCTACCGCGAGGT
GTTCATCGACATCAACGAGGACGGGGAGCCAAAGGTGAAGGACATCATTCACTTTTACAACCACACTTAC
GTGCCGCTGATGCGGCAGTTCGTCATCGACTACCTAAACGTAACTCCGGACGTGAGTGGCCGGGCTTCGG
ATCTACAGCTCTCCCCGCATCCGAAGGAACGGGCCGCCCAGCCCAAGAAGGTAACCCAGAGCCACTCGCT
GTTCGTGTCGCAGATGTCCAAGAACGAGATACAGCAGTCGCCCAACCAGATGGTCTACAGTTTTTGCCGC
AGCCCCGCCAAGGACCTTCAGGCTATGAACGAAAAGGTACGCGGCGGCAAGCGCATGCTGAGCTTTGGCG
ACGAGCCCGGACTAGGTACAATGGCAGAGACGAAGCGCTCGAAAATCAGCCAGGTCAAGGCCGTCATGGA
CGACCCTGAACTGCAGTCAGCCGAGCAGCAGACTGCTGTTACCACGGAAGGTTGCGTAGGGGGCGAAGGA
GGAGAACACGAGACA
