>Addgene plasmid #34512 | KHBD00402 | addgene partial sequence | sequence record 42278 | M13-Rev 5'-CAGGAAACAGCTATGACC-3'
GGCAAATAATGATTTTATTTTGACTGATAGTGACCTGTTCGTTGCAACAAATTGATAAGCAATGCTTTCT
TATAATGCCAACTTTGTACAAGAAAGTTGGCAATGTCTCGTGTTCTCCTCCTTCGCCCCCTACGCAACCT
TCCGTGGTAACAGCAGTCTGCTGCTCGGCTGACTGCAGTTCAGGGTCGTCCATGACGGCCTTGACCTGGC
TGATTTTCGAGCGCTTCGTCTCTGCCATTGTACCTAGTCCGGGCTCGTCGCCAAAGCTCAGCATGCGCTT
GCCGCCGCGTACCTTTTCGTTCATAGCCTGAAGGTCCTTGGCGGGGCTGCGGCAAAAACTGTAGACCATC
TGGTTGGGCGACTGCTGTATCTCGTTCTTGGACATCTGCGACACGAACAGCGAGTGGCTCTGGGTTACCT
TCTTGGGCTGGGCGGCCCGTTCCTTCGGATGCGGGGAGAGCTGTAGATCCGAAGCCCGGCCACTCACGTC
CGGAGTTACGTTTAGGTAGTCGATGACGAACTGCCGCATCAGCGGCACGTAAGTGTGGTTGTAAAAGTGA
ATGATGTCCTTCACCTTTGGCTCCCCGTCCTCGTTGATGTCGATGAACACCTCGCGGTAGACGCTGTTCA
CCGCCTGCGGCTGGTTGCGATATGCCCGCATAATGTCACTGAACTTGGGGTCCTCCATTCGCTTTACTCT
TATGTAGATATATATTGCACACATAATATTTTGATCGAGGTGGCGGTCCTTCATCAATTCCGTCTCGTGG
GTGATCGAGTGCTCAAAGATGTGCCA
