[The description below was written by a language model from this plasmid's Addgene catalogue record.]
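Description:
KHBD00402 is a Gateway entry-type clone built in the pDONR221 donor vector backbone (Invitrogen), carrying the open reading frame of the Drosophila melanogaster gene CG7413, better known as Rbf, the fly Retinoblastoma-family protein. The insert is recorded as 2535 bp in a backbone of about 2.5 kb excluding the insert. The plasmid is maintained in E. coli as a high-copy plasmid under kanamycin selection. No feature table accompanies the record, so individual elements such as the origin of replication and the recombination sites are not itemised. In general, cloning into pDONR221 by Gateway recombination replaces the vector's counter-selectable cassette with the insert and leaves it flanked by attL sites. M13 forward and reverse priming sites on either side of the insert are listed for sequence verification.

As a donor-derived clone, the plasmid contains no promoter intended to drive expression of the ORF, and the record lists no tags or reporters. Its role is to serve as a shuttle from which the Rbf coding sequence can be transferred by recombination into destination vectors of choice. The depositor notes that ORFs in this collection were cloned open-ended, without a stop codon, which makes the insert compatible with C-terminal fusions supplied by the destination vector as well as N-terminal ones. The clone belongs to a collection associated with a study on automated protein–DNA interaction screening of Drosophila regulatory elements, so its expected use is generating Rbf expression or fusion constructs for such interaction assays and related functional work.
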