Addgene plasmid #34512: KHBD00402
Depositing lab: Bart Deplancke. Depositing organization: Swiss Federal Institute of Technology (EPFL). Publication: Automated protein-DNA interaction screening of Drosophila regulatory elements. Korneel Hens, Jean-Daniel Feuz, Alina Isakova, Antonina Lagovitina, Andreas Massouras, Julien Bryois, Patrick Callaerts, Susan E. Celniker, Bart Deplancke. Nat Methods. 2011 Oct 30;8(12):1065-70. 10.1038/nmeth.1763 PubMed 22037703.
Backbone
  Vector backbone: pDONR221
  Backbone manufacturer: Invitrogen
  Backbone size w/o insert (bp): 2536
  Vector type: Gateway Donor Vector
Growth in bacteria
  Bacterial resistance: Kanamycin, 50 μg/mL
  Growth temperature: 37°C
  Growth strain: DH5alpha
  Copy number: High Copy
Gene/Insert
  Gene/Insert name: CG7413 (alt names: FBgn0015799; Rbf; Retinoblastoma-family protein)
  Species: D. melanogaster (fly)
  Insert size (bp): 2535
  Entrez Gene: Rbf (a.k.a. Dmel_CG7413, CG7413, Dmel\CG7413, EG:34F3.3, FBF, RB, RBF, RBF1, RBf1, Rb, Rb1, RbF, Rbf1, dRBF, pRb, rb, rbf, rbf1)
  Cloning method: Gateway Cloning
  Sequencing primers: 5′ M13F; 3′ M13R
Terms and licenses: Academic/Nonprofit Terms; Industry Terms: Not Available to Industry
Depositor comments: Please note that the ORFs in this collection were cloned open-ended (without a stop codon).
How to cite: KHBD00402 was a gift from Bart Deplancke (Addgene plasmid # 34512 ; http://n2t.net/addgene:34512 ; RRID:Addgene_34512)
